>Addgene plasmid #49081 | pRsetB-PercevalHR | depositor full sequence | sequence record 72240 | pRsetB-PercevalHR sequence 4103 bps
GATCTCGATCCCGCGAAATTAATACGACTCACTATAGGGAGACCACAACGGTTTCCCTCTAGAAATAATT
TTGTTTAACTTTAAGAAGGAGATATACATATGAAACATCACCATCACCATCACCATGGAGCTAGCATGAA
AAAGGTGGAATCCATCATCAGGCCCGAAAAGCTGGAGATCGTTAAGAAGGCTCTCTCGGACGCTGGATAT
GTGGGTATGACCGTCTCTGAAGTCAAAGGCTCTGGCGTCCAGGGCGGCATCTTCGAGAGGTACCGAGGAA
GGGTGTACTCTGCAGGCTACAACAGCGACAACGTCTACATCACCGCCGACAAGCAGAAGAACGGCATCAA
GGCCAACTTCAAGATCCGCCACAACATCGAGGACGGCGGCGTGCAGCTCGCCGACCACTACCAGCAGAAC
ACCCCCATCGGCGACGGCCCCGTGCTGCTGCCCGACAACCACTACCTGAGCTTCCAGTCCAAGCTGAGCA
AAGACCCCAACGAGAAGCGCGATCACATGGTCCTGCTGGAGTTCGTGACCGCCGCCGGGATCACTCTCGG
CATGGACGAGCTGTACAAGGGCGGTTCCGGAGGCATGGTGAGCAAGGGCGAGGAGCTGTTCACCGGGGTG
GTGCCCATCCTGGTCGAGCTGGACGGCGACGTAAACGGCCACAAGTTCAGCGTGTCCGGCGAGGGCGAGG
GCGATGCCACCTACGGCAAGCTGACCCTGAAGCTGATCTGCACCACCGGCAAGCTGCCCGTGCCCTGGCC
CACCCTCGTGACCACCCTGGGCTACGGTCTCCAATGCTTCGCCCGCTACCCCGACCACATGAAGCAGCAC
GACTTCTTCAAGTCCGCCATGCCCGAAGGCTACGTCCAGGAGCGCACCATCTTCTTCAAGGACGACGGCA
ACTACAAGACCCGCGCCGAGGTGAAGTTCGAGGGCGACACCCTGGTGAACCGCATCGAGCTGAAGGGCAT
CGACTTCAAGGAGGACGGCAACATCCTGGGGCACAAGCTTGAGTACAACGGCACCATAGTAGATCTGATC
CCTAAGGTAAAAATTGAACTAGTGGTGAAGGAGGAGGACGTCGATAACGTGATAGACATTATTTGCGAAA
ATGCCCGCACAGGTAACCCCGGCGACGGTAAGATATTTGTGATCCCAGTGGAGCGAGTGGTCAGGGTGCG
AACCAAAGAGGAGGGAGCATCTGGTGGTGGATCCGGTGGTGGCGGTGCATCTGGTATGAAAAAGGTTGAA
GCTATTATTCGCCCAGAGAAACTGGAGATTGTTAAGAAGGCCCTGTCCGACGCCGGCTATGTTGGCATGA
CCGTTTCCGAGGTTAAAGGCCGCGGTGCCGGCGGTGGCGACCTGATTCCTAAGGTGAAGATCGAGCTGGT
TGTTAAGGAGGAAGACGTTGATAATGTTATCGACATTATCTGCGAGAACGCCCGCACTGGCAATCCTGGT
GACGGCAAAATCTTCGTTATACCGGTCGAGCGAATTGTGCGAGTACGAACCAAAGAAGAGGGTGCCTCCG
GCGGTGGCGGTGGCTCCGGTGGCGCCAGCGGCATGAAGAAGGTTGAGGCCATCATCCGCCCAGAGAAGCT
GGAAATCGTTAAGAAGGCCTTAAACGACGACGGCTACGTCGGCATGACAGTTAGCGAGGTTAAAGGTCGC
GGTGCCGGTGGGGGTGATCTGATTCCTAAGGTTAAAATCGAGCTCGTTGTTAAGGAGGAGGACGTTGACA
ACATTATCGATATCATCTGCGAAAACGCTCGCACCGGCAACCCAGGCGACGGCAAGATTTTCGTCATTCC
TGTTGAGAGAGTGGTGCGTCCCCGTACGAAGGAGGAGGGCAAGGAAGCACTGTGACTCGAGGGGCCCAAG
CT
[35 nt withheld, positions 1893-1927]
CCTTTGACGTTGGAGTCCACGTTCTTT
[37 nt withheld, positions 1955-1991]
ACCCTATCTCGGTCTATTCTTTTGATTTATAAGGGATTTTGCCGATTTCGGCCTATTGGTTAAAAAATGA
GCTGATTTAACAAAAATTTAACGCGAATTTTAACAAAATATTAACGCTTACAATTTAGGTGGCACTTTTC
GGGGAAATGTGCGCGGAACCCCTATTTGTTTATTTTTCTAAATACATTCAAATATGTATCCGCTCATGAG
ACAATAACCCTGATAAATGCTTCAATAATATTGAAAAAGGAAGAGTATGAGTATTCAACATTTCCGTGTC
GCCCTTATTCCCTTTTTTGCGGCATTTTGCCTTCCTGTTTTTGCTCACCCAGAAACGCTGGTGAAAGTAA
AAGATGCTGAAGATCAGTTGGGTGCACGAGTGGGTTACATCGAACTGGATCTCAACAGCGGTAAGATCCT
TGAGAGTTTTCGCCCCGAAGAACGTTTTCCAATGATGAGCACTTTTAAAGTTCTGCTATGTGGCGCGGTA
TTATCCCGTATTGACGCCGGGCAAGAGCAACTCGGTCGCCGCATACACTATTCTCAGAATGACTTGGTTG
AGTACTCACCAGTCACAGAAAAGCATCTTACGGATGGCATGACAGTAAGAGAATTATGCAGTGCTGCCAT
AACCATGAGTGATAACACTGCGGCCAACTTACTTCTGACAACGATCGGAGGACCGAAGGAGCTAACCGCT
TTTTTGCACAACATGGGGGATCATGTAACTCGCCTTGATCGTTGGGAACCGGAGCTGAATGAAGCCATAC
CAAACGACGAGCGTGACACCACGATGCCTGTAGCAATGGCAACAACGTTGCGCAAACTATTAACTGGCGA
ACTACTTACTCTAGCTTCCCGGCAACAATTAATAGACTGGATGGAGGCGGATAAAGTTGCAGGACCACTT
CTGCGCTCGGCCCTTCCGGCTGGCTGGTTTATTGCTGATAAATCTGGAGCCGGTGAGCGTGGGTCTCGCG
GTATCATTGCAGCACTGGGGCCAGATGGTAAGCCCTCCCGTATCGTAGTTATCTACACGACGGGGAGTCA
GGCAACTATGGATGAACGAAATAGACAGATCGCTGAGATAGGTGCCTCACTGATTAAGCATTGGTAACTG
TCAGACCAAGTTTACTCATATATACTTTAGATTGATTTAAAACTTCATTTTTAATTTAAAAGGATCTAGG
TGAAGATCCTTTTTGATAATCTCATGACCAAAATCCCTTAACGTGAGTTTTCGTTCCACTGAGCGTCAGA
CCCCGTAGAAAAGATCAAAGGATCTTCTTGAGATCCTTTTTTTCTGCGCGTAATCTGCTGCTTGCAAACA
AAAAAACCACCGCTACCAGCGGTGGTTTGTTTGCCGGATCAAGAGCTACCAACTCTTTTTCCGAAGGTAA
CTGGCTTCAGCAGAGCGCAGATACCAAATACTGTTCTTCTAGTGTAGCCGTAGTTAGGCCACCACTTCAA
GAACTCTGTAGCACCGCCTACATACCTCGCTCTGCTAATCCTGTTACCAGTGGCTGCTGCCAGTGGCGAT
AAGTCGTGTCTTACCGGGTTGGACTCAAGACGATAGTTACCGGATAAGGCGCAGCGGTCGGGCTGAACGG
GGGGTTCGTGCACACAGCCCAGCTTGGAGCGAACGACCTACACCGAACTGAGATACCTACAGCGTGAGCT
ATGAGAAAGCGCCACGCTTCCCGAAGGGAGAAAGGCGGACAGGTATCCGGTAAGCGGCAGGGTCGGAACA
GGAGAGCGCACGAGGGAGCTTCCAGGGGGAAACGCCTGGTATCTTTATAGTCCTGTCGGGTTTCGCCACC
TCTGACTTGAGCGTCGATTTTTGTGATGCTCGTCAGGGGGGCGGAGCCTATGGAAAAACGCCAGCAACGC
GGCCTTTTTACGGTTCCTGGCCTTTTGCTGGCCTTTTGCTCACATGTTCTTTCCTGCGTTATCCCCTGAT
TCTGTGGATAACCGTATTACCGCCTTTGAGTGAGCTGATACCGCTCGCCGCAGCCGAACGACCGAGCGCA
GCGAGTCAGTGAGCGAGGAAGCGGAAGAGCGCCCAATACGCAAACCGCCTCTCCCCGCGCGTTGGCCGAT
TCATTAATGCAG
Features (pLannotate 1.2.2; 11 found; start..end, strand, type, name):
     20..38      +  promoter       T7 promoter: promoter for bacteriophage T7 RNA polymerase
     70..92      +  RBS            RBS: efficient ribosome binding site from bacteriophage T7 gene 10 (Olins and Rangwala, 1989)
    106..126     +  CDS            7xHis: 6xHis affinity tag
    307..1029    +  CDS            cEGFP: cEGFP is a basic (constitutively fluorescent) green fluorescent protein published in 2008, derived from Aequorea victoria.
   1246..1533    +  CDS            glnK2 (fragment): GLNK2_ARCFU - Experimental evidence at protein level: Swiss-Prot protein existence level 1. Involved in the regulation of nitrogen metabolism (By similarity). Regulates the activity of its targets by protein-protein interaction in response to the nitrogen status of the cell (By similarity). Regulates the activity of the ammonia channel Amt2 via direct interaction (By similarity). From Archaeoglobus fulgidus (strain ATCC 49558 / VC-16 / DSM 4304 / JCM 9628 / NBRC 100126).
   1573..1872    +  CDS            glnK1 (fragment): GLNK1_METJA - Experimental evidence at protein level: Swiss-Prot protein existence level 1. Involved in the regulation of nitrogen metabolism (PubMed:17203075). Regulates the activity of its targets by protein- protein interaction in response to the nitrogen status of the cell (PubMed:17203075). Regulates the activity of the ammonia channel Amt1 via direct interaction (PubMed:17203075). From Methanocaldococcus jannaschii (strain ATCC 43067 / DSM 2661 / JAL-1 / JCM 10045 / NBRC 100440) (Methanococcus jannaschii).
   1893..2117    +  rep_origin     M13 ori (fragment) (sequence partly withheld): M13 bacteriophage origin of replication; arrow indicates direction of (+) strand synthesis
   2143..2247    +  promoter       AmpR promoter: bla
   2248..3108    +  CDS            AmpR: β-lactamase; bla; confers resistance to ampicillin, carbenicillin, and related antibiotics
   3279..3867    +  rep_origin     ori: high-copy-number ColE1/pMB1/pBR322/pUC origin of replication
   4050..4103    +  CDS            lacI (fragment): lac repressor; lacI; The lac repressor binds to the lac operator to inhibit transcription in E. coli. This inhibition can be relieved by adding lactose or isopropyl-β-D-thiogalactopyranoside (IPTG).
