[The description below was written by a language model from this plasmid's Addgene catalogue record and pLannotate feature annotations shown in this document.]
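Description:
pRsetB-PercevalHR is a bacterial expression plasmid of about 4.1 kb, built on the Invitrogen pRsetB backbone, for producing recombinant PercevalHR, a genetically encoded fluorescent sensor of the ATP-to-ADP ratio. It is maintained in E. coli at high copy number through a ColE1/pUC-type origin and is selected with ampicillin via the β-lactamase gene driven by its own promoter. The backbone also carries a fragment of a filamentous phage (M13/f1-type) origin. A very short segment at the end of the sequence is annotated as a lacI fragment, which is too small to encode a functional repressor and is likely just a backbone remnant.

The expression cassette consists of a T7 promoter followed by the efficient phage T7 gene 10 ribosome binding site, so transcription depends on a host strain that supplies T7 RNA polymerase. The open reading frame begins with an N-terminal 7xHis tag, which permits metal-affinity purification, and continues into the roughly 1.8 kb synthetic PercevalHR insert. Automated annotation of the insert detects a GFP-family fluorescent protein segment of Aequorea victoria origin (labelled cEGFP) together with fragments matching archaeal GlnK-type PII nitrogen regulatory proteins, with best hits to the Methanocaldococcus jannaschii GlnK1 and Archaeoglobus fulgidus GlnK2 entries. This pattern fits a sensor in which an adenine-nucleotide-binding GlnK domain is fused to a fluorescent protein reporter, so that nucleotide occupancy changes the fluorescence signal, although the record does not spell out the exact domain arrangement. The construct is suited to expressing and purifying the sensor protein, for example for in vitro characterisation, rather than to imaging in mammalian cells.
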