Addgene plasmid #49081: pRsetB-PercevalHR
Purpose: Bacterial expression vector of N-terminal His-tagged PercevalHR, a fluorescent sensor of ATP-to-ADP ratio.
Depositing lab: Gary Yellen. Depositing organization: Harvard Medical School. Publication: Imaging energy status in live cells with a fluorescent biosensor of the intracellular ATP-to-ADP ratio. Tantama M, Martinez-Francois JR, Mongeon R, Yellen G. Nat Commun. 2013;4:2550. doi: 10.1038/ncomms3550. PubMed 24096541.
Backbone
  Vector backbone: pRsetB
  Backbone manufacturer: Invitrogen
  Backbone size w/o insert (bp): 2327
  Total vector size (bp): 4103
  Vector type: Bacterial Expression
Growth in bacteria
  Bacterial resistance: Ampicillin, 100 μg/mL
  Growth temperature: 37°C
  Growth strain: DH5alpha
  Copy number: High Copy
Gene/Insert
  Gene/Insert name: PercevalHR
  Species: Synthetic
  Insert size (bp): 1776
  Tag / fusion protein: 7xHis (N terminal on insert)
Terms and licenses: Academic/Nonprofit Terms; Industry Terms: Not Available to Industry
How to cite: pRsetB-PercevalHR was a gift from Gary Yellen (Addgene plasmid # 49081 ; http://n2t.net/addgene:49081 ; RRID:Addgene_49081)
