>Addgene plasmid #49081 | pRsetB-PercevalHR | addgene partial sequence | sequence record 73779 | EXFP-R 5'-GTCTTGTAGTTGCCGTCGTC-3'
GTAGCCTTCGGGCATGGCGGACTTGAAGAAGTCGTGCTGCTTCATGTGGTCGGGGTAGCGGGCGAAGCAT
TGGAGACCGTAGCCCAGGGTGGTCACGAGGGTGGGCCAGGGCACGGGCAGCTTGCCGGTGGTGCAGATCA
GCTTCAGGGTCAGCTTGCCGTAGGTGGCATCGCCCTCGCCCTCGCCGGACACGCTGAACTTGTGGCCGTT
TACGTCGCCGTCCAGCTCGACCAGGATGGGCACCACCCCGGTGAACAGCTCCTCGCCCTTGCTCACCATG
CCTCCGGAACCGCCCTTGTACAGCTCGTCCATGCCGAGAGTGATCCCGGCGGCGGTCACGAACTCCAGCA
GGACCATGTGATCGCGCTTCTCGTTGGGGTCTTTGCTCAGCTTGGACTGGAAGCTCAGGTAGTGGTTGTC
GGGCAGCAGCACGGGGCCGTCGCCGATGGGGGTGTTCTGCTGGTAGTGGTCGGCGAGCTGCACGCCGCCG
TCCTCGATGTTGTGGCGGATCTTGAAGTTGGCCTTGATGCCGTTCTTCTGCTTGTCGGCGGTGATGTAGA
CGTTGTCGCTGTTGTAGCCTGCAGAGTACACCCTTCCTCGGTACCTCTCGAAGATGCCGCCCTGGACGCC
AGAGCCTTTGACTTCAGAGACGGTCATACCCACATATCCAGCGTCCGAGAGAGCCTTCTTAACGATCTCC
AGCTTTTCGGGCCTGATGATGGATTCCACCTTTTTCATGCTAGCTCCATGGTGATGGTGATGGTGATGTT
TCATATGTATATCTCCTTCTTAAAGTTAAACAAAATTATTTCTAGAGGGAAACCGTTGTGGTCTCCCTAT
AGTGAGTCGTATTAATTTCGCGGGATCGAGATCCTGCATTAATGAATCGGCCAACGCGCGG
