>Addgene plasmid #49081 | pRsetB-PercevalHR | addgene partial sequence | sequence record 73781 | EGFP-C 5'-CATGGTCCTGCTGGAGTTCGTG-3'
CGGCATGGACGAGCTGTACAAGGGCGGTTCCGGAGGCATGGTGAGCAAGGGCGAGGAGCTGTTCACCGGG
GTGGTGCCCATCCTGGTCGAGCTGGACGGCGACGTAAACGGCCACAAGTTCAGCGTGTCCGGCGAGGGCG
AGGGCGATGCCACCTACGGCAAGCTGACCCTGAAGCTGATCTGCACCACCGGCAAGCTGCCCGTGCCCTG
GCCCACCCTCGTGACCACCCTGGGCTACGGTCTCCAATGCTTCGCCCGCTACCCCGACCACATGAAGCAG
CACGACTTCTTCAAGTCCGCCATGCCCGAAGGCTACGTCCAGGAGCGCACCATCTTCTTCAAGGACGACG
GCAACTACAAGACCCGCGCCGAGGTGAAGTTCGAGGGCGACACCCTGGTGAACCGCATCGAGCTGAAGGG
CATCGACTTCAAGGAGGACGGCAACATCCTGGGGCACAAGCTTGAGTACAACGGCACCATAGTAGATCTG
ATCCCTAAGGTAAAAATTGAACTAGTGGTGAAGGAGGAGGACGTCGATAACGTGATAGACATTATTTGCG
AAAATGCCCGCACAGGTAACCCCGGCGACGGTAAGATATTTGTGATCCCAGTGGAGCGAGTGGTCAGGGT
GCGAACCAAAGAGGAGGGAGCATCTGGTGGTGGATCCGGTGGTGGCGGTGCATCTGGTATGAAAAAGGTT
GAAGCTATTATTCGCCCAGAGAAACTGGAGATTGTTAAGAAGGCCCTGTCCGACGCCGGCTATGTTGGCA
TGACCGTTTCCGAGGTTAAAGGCCGCGGTGCCGGCGGTGGCGACCTGATTCCTAAGGTGAAGATCGAGCT
GGTTGTTAAGGAGGAAGACGTTGATAATGTTATCGACATTATCTGCGAGAACGCCCGCACTGGCAATCCT
GGTGACGGCAAAATCTTCGTTATACCGGTCGAGCGAATTGTGC
